LOCUS       Exported 6900 bp ds-DNA circular SYN 12-MAY-2021
DEFINITION  bacterial expression of USPL1 catalytic domain (aa 212-514) as
            His-GST-TEVsite fusion.
ACCESSION   .
VERSION     .
KEYWORDS    USPL1cat-pETM30
SOURCE      synthetic DNA construct
  ORGANISM  synthetic DNA construct
REFERENCE   1 (bases 1 to 6900)
  AUTHORS   Schulz S, Chachami G, Kozaczkiewicz L, Winter U, Stankovic-Valentin
            N, Haas P, Hofmann K, Urlaub H, Ovaa H, Wittbrodt J, Meulmeester E,
            Melchior F
  TITLE     Ubiquitin-specific protease-like 1 (USPL1) is a SUMO isopeptidase
            with essential, non-catalytic functions.
  JOURNAL   EMBO Rep. 2012 Oct;13(10):930-8. doi: 10.1038/embor.2012.125. Epub
            2012 Aug 10.
  PUBMED    22878415
REFERENCE   2 (bases 1 to 6900)
  AUTHORS   .
  TITLE     Direct Submission
  JOURNAL   Exported May 12, 2021 from SnapGene Server 1.1.58
            http://www.snapgene.com
FEATURES             Location/Qualifiers
     source          1..6900
                     /organism="synthetic DNA construct"
                     /mol_type="other DNA"
     rep_origin      12..467
                     /direction=RIGHT
                     /label=f1 ori
                     /note="f1 bacteriophage origin of replication; arrow
                     indicates direction of (+) strand synthesis"
     primer_bind     complement(99..118)
                     /label=F1ori-R
                     /note="F1 origin, reverse primer"
     primer_bind     309..330
                     /label=F1ori-F
                     /note="F1 origin, forward primer"
     CDS             complement(559..1374)
                     /codon_start=1
                     /gene="aph(3')-Ia"
                     /product="aminoglycoside phosphotransferase"
                     /label=KanR
                     /note="confers resistance to kanamycin in bacteria or G418
                     (Geneticin(R)) in eukaryotes"
                     /translation="MSHIQRETSCSRPRLNSNMDADLYGYKWARDNVGQSGATIYRLYG
                     KPDAPELFLKHGKGSVANDVTDEMVRLNWLTEFMPLPTIKHFIRTPDDAWLLTTAIPGK
                     TAFQVLEEYPDSGENIVDALAVFLRRLHSIPVCNCPFNSDRVFRLAQAQSRMNNGLVDA
                     SDFDDERNGWPVEQVWKEMHKLLPFSPDSVVTHGDFSLDNLIFDEGKLIGCIDVGRVGI
                     ADRYQDLAILWNCLGEFSPSLQKRLFQKYGIDNPDMNKLQFHLMLDEFF"
     primer_bind     1282..1301
                     /label=Kan-R
                     /note="Kanamycin resistance gene, reverse primer"
     primer_bind     1366..1385
                     /label=pENTR-R
                     /note="pENTR vectors, reverse primer"
     rep_origin      1496..2084
                     /direction=RIGHT
                     /label=ori
                     /note="high-copy-number ColE1/pMB1/pBR322/pUC origin of
                     replication"
     primer_bind     1985..2004
                     /label=pBR322ori-F
                     /note="pBR322 origin, forward primer"
     primer_bind     2238..2255
                     /label=L4440
                     /note="L4440 vector, forward primer"
     misc_feature    2270..2409
                     /label=bom
                     /note="basis of mobility region from pBR322"
     primer_bind     complement(2335..2354)
                     /label=pRS-marker
                     /note="pRS vectors, use to sequence yeast selectable
                     marker"
     primer_bind     2495..2517
                     /label=pGEX 3'
                     /note="pGEX vectors, reverse primer"
     CDS             complement(2511..2702)
                     /codon_start=1
                     /gene="rop"
                     /product="Rop protein, which maintains plasmids at low copy
                     number"
                     /label=rop
                     /translation="MTKQEKTALNMARFIRSQTLTLLEKLNELDADEQADICESLHDHA
                     DELYRSCLARFGDDGENL"
     CDS             complement(3511..4593)
                     /codon_start=1
                     /gene="lacI"
                     /product="lac repressor"
                     /label=lacI
                     /note="The lac repressor binds to the lac operator to
                     inhibit transcription in E. coli. This inhibition can be
                     relieved by adding lactose or
                     isopropyl-beta-D-thiogalactopyranoside (IPTG)."
                     /translation="MKPVTLYDVAEYAGVSYQTVSRVVNQASHVSAKTREKVEAAMAEL
                     NYIPNRVAQQLAGKQSLLIGVATSSLALHAPSQIVAAIKSRADQLGASVVVSMVERSGV
                     EACKAAVHNLLAQRVSGLIINYPLDDQDAIAVEAACTNVPALFLDVSDQTPINSIIFSH
                     EDGTRLGVEHLVALGHQQIALLAGPLSSVSARLRLAGWHKYLTRNQIQPIAEREGDWSA
                     MSGFQQTMQMLNEGIVPTAMLVANDQMALGAMRAITESGLRVGADISVVGYDDTEDSSC
                     YIPPLTTIKQDFRLLGQTSVDRLLQLSQGQAVKGNQLLPVSLVKRKTTLAPNTQTASPR
                     ALADSLMQLARQVSRLESGQ"
     primer_bind     4555..4574
                     /label=LacI-R
                     /note="LacI, reverse primer"
     promoter        complement(4594..4671)
                     /gene="lacI"
                     /label=lacI promoter
     primer_bind     4877..4896
                     /label=pBRrevBam
                     /note="pBR322 vectors, tet region, downstream of BamHI,
                     reverse primer"
     primer_bind     4980..4999
                     /label=T7
                     /note="T7 promoter, forward primer"
     promoter        4980..4998
                     /label=T7 promoter
                     /note="promoter for bacteriophage T7 RNA polymerase"
     protein_bind    4999..5023
                     /label=lac operator
                     /bound_moiety="lac repressor encoded by lacI"
                     /note="The lac repressor binds to the lac operator to
                     inhibit transcription in E. coli. This inhibition can be
                     relieved by adding lactose or
                     isopropyl-beta-D-thiogalactopyranoside (IPTG)."
     RBS             5038..5060
                     /note="efficient ribosome binding site from bacteriophage
                     T7 gene 10 (Olins and Rangwala, 1989)"
     CDS             5073..5090
                     /codon_start=1
                     /product="6xHis affinity tag"
                     /label=6xHis
                     /translation="HHHHHH"
     CDS             5109..5759
                     /codon_start=1
                     /product="glutathione S-transferase from Schistosoma
                     japonicum"
                     /label=GST
                     /translation="MSPILGYWKIKGLVQPTRLLLEYLEEKYEEHLYERDEGDKWRNKK
                     FELGLEFPNLPYYIDGDVKLTQSMAIIRYIADKHNMLGGCPKERAEISMLEGAVLDIRY
                     GVSRIAYSKDFETLKVDFLSKLPEMLKMFEDRLCHKTYLNGDHVTHPDFMLYDALDVVL
                     YMDPMCLDAFPKLVCFKKRIEAIPQIDKYLKSSKYIAWPLQGWQATFGGGDHPP"
     primer_bind     5720..5742
                     /label=pGEX 5'
                     /note="pGEX vectors, Glutathione-S-transferase, forward
                     primer"
     CDS             5796..5816
                     /codon_start=1
                     /product="tobacco etch virus (TEV) protease recognition and
                     cleavage site"
                     /label=TEV site
                     /translation="ENLYFQG"
     CDS             6744..6761
                     /codon_start=1
                     /product="6xHis affinity tag"
                     /label=6xHis
                     /translation="HHHHHH"
     primer_bind     complement(6814..6832)
                     /label=T7 Term
                     /note="T7 terminator, reverse primer"
     terminator      6828..6875
                     /label=T7 terminator
                     /note="transcription terminator for bacteriophage T7 RNA
                     polymerase"
ORIGIN
        1 tggcgaatgg gnnnnnnnnn nnnnnnnnnn nnnnnnnnnn nnnnnnnnnn nnnnnnnnnn
       61 nnnnnnnnnn nnnnnnnnnn nnnnnnnnnn nnnnnnnnnn nnnnnnnnnn nnnnnnnnnn
      121 nnnnnnnnnn nnnnncnnnn nnnnnnnnnn nnnnnnnnnn nnnnnnnnnn nnnnnnnnnn
      181 nnnnnnnnnn nnnnnnnnnn nnnnnnnnnn nnnnnnnnnn nnnnnnnann nnnnnnnnnn
      241 nnnnnnnnnn nnnnnnnnnn nnnnnnnnnn nnnnnnncct ttgacgttgg agtccacgtt
      301 ctttaatagt ggactcttgt tccaaactgg aacaacactc aaccctatct cggtctattc
      361 ttttgattta taagggattt tgccgatttc ggcctattgg ttaaaaaatg agctgattta
      421 acaaaaattt aacgcgaatt ttaacaaaat attaacgctt acaatttagg tggcactttt
      481 cggggaaatg tgcgcggaac ccctatttgt ttatttttct aaatacattc aaatatgtat
      541 ccgctcatga attaattctt agaaaaactc atcgagcatc aaatgaaact gcaatttatt
      601 catatcagga ttatcaatac catatttttg aaaaagccgt ttctgtaatg aaggagaaaa
      661 ctcaccgagg cagttccata ggatggcaag atcctggtat cggtctgcga ttccgactcg
      721 tccaacatca atacaaccta ttaatttccc ctcgtcaaaa ataaggttat caagtgagaa
      781 atcaccatga gtgacgactg aatccggtga gaatggcaaa agtttatgca tttctttcca
      841 gacttgttca acaggccagc cattacgctc gtcatcaaaa tcactcgcat caaccaaacc
      901 gttattcatt cgtgattgcg cctgagcgag acgaaatacg cgatcgctgt taaaaggaca
      961 attacaaaca ggaatcgaat gcaaccggcg caggaacact gccagcgcat caacaatatt
     1021 ttcacctgaa tcaggatatt cttctaatac ctggaatgct gttttcccgg ggatcgcagt
     1081 ggtgagtaac catgcatcat caggagtacg gataaaatgc ttgatggtcg gaagaggcat
     1141 aaattccgtc agccagttta gtctgaccat ctcatctgta acatcattgg caacgctacc
     1201 tttgccatgt ttcagaaaca actctggcgc atcgggcttc ccatacaatc gatagattgt
     1261 cgcacctgat tgcccgacat tatcgcgagc ccatttatac ccatataaat cagcatccat
     1321 gttggaattt aatcgcggcc tagagcaaga cgtttcccgt tgaatatggc tcataacacc
     1381 ccttgtatta ctgtttatgt aagcagacag ttttattgtt catgaccaaa atcccttaac
     1441 gtgagttttc gttccactga gcgtcagacc ccgtagaaaa gatcaaagga tcttcttgag
     1501 atcctttttt tctgcgcgta atctgctgct tgcaaacaaa aaaaccaccg ctaccagcgg
     1561 tggtttgttt gccggatcaa gagctaccaa ctctttttcc gaaggtaact ggcttcagca
     1621 gagcgcagat accaaatact gtccttctag tgtagccgta gttaggccac cacttcaaga
     1681 actctgtagc accgcctaca tacctcgctc tgctaatcct gttaccagtg gctgctgcca
     1741 gtggcgataa gtcgtgtctt accgggttgg actcaagacg atagttaccg gataaggcgc
     1801 agcggtcggg ctgaacgggg ggttcgtgca cacagcccag cttggagcga acgacctaca
     1861 ccgaactgag atacctacag cgtgagctat gagaaagcgc cacgcttccc gaagggagaa
     1921 aggcggacag gtatccggta agcggcaggg tcggaacagg agagcgcacg agggagcttc
     1981 cagggggaaa cgcctggtat ctttatagtc ctgtcgggtt tcgccacctc tgacttgagc
     2041 gtcgattttt gtgatgctcg tcaggggggc ggagcctatg gaaaaacgcc agcaacgcgg
     2101 cctttttacg gttcctggcc ttttgctggc cttttgctca catgttcttt cctgcgttat
     2161 cccctgattc tgtggataac cgtattaccg cctttgagtg agctgatacc gctcgccgca
     2221 gccgaacgac cgagcgcagc gagtcagtga gcgaggaagc ggaagagcgc ctgatgcggt
     2281 attttctcct tacgcatctg tgcggtattt cacaccgcaa tggtgcactc tcagtacaat
     2341 ctgctctgat gccgcatagt taagccagta tacactccgc tatcgctacg tgactgggtc
     2401 atggctgcgc cccgacaccc gccaacaccc gctgacgcgc cctgacgggc ttgtctgctc
     2461 ccggcatccg cttacagaca agctgtgacc gtctccggga gctgcatgtg tcagaggttt
     2521 tcaccgtcat caccgaaacg cgcgaggcag ctgcggtaaa gctcatcagc gtggtcgtga
     2581 agcgattcac agatgtctgc ctgttcatcc gcgtccagct cgttgagttt ctccagaagc
     2641 gttaatgtct ggcttctgat aaagcgggcc atgttaaggg cggttttttc ctgtttggtc
     2701 actgatgcct ccgtgtaagg gggatttctg ttcatggggg taatgatacc gatgaaacga
     2761 gagaggatgc tcacgatacg ggttactgat gatgaacatg cccggttact ggaacgttgt
     2821 gagggtaaac aactggcggt atggatgcgg cgggaccaga gaaaaatcac tcagggtcaa
     2881 tgccagcgct tcgttaatac agatgtaggt gttccacagg gtagccagca gcatcctgcg
     2941 atgcagatcc ggaacataat ggtgcagggc gctgacttcc gcgtttccag actttacgaa
     3001 acacggaaac cgaagaccat tcatgttgtt gctcaggtcg cagacgtttt gcagcagcag
     3061 tcgcttcacg ttcgctcgcg tatcggtgat tcattctgct aaccagtaag gcaaccccgc
     3121 cagcctagcc gggtcctcaa cgacaggagc acgatcatgc gcacccgtgg ggccgccatg
     3181 ccggcgataa tggcctgctt ctcgccgaaa cgtttggtgg cgggaccagt gacgaaggct
     3241 tgagcgaggg cgtgcaagat tccgaatacc gcaagcgaca ggccgatcat cgtcgcgctc
     3301 cagcgaaagc ggtcctcgcc gaaaatgacc cagagcgctg ccggcacctg tcctacgagt
     3361 tgcatgataa agaagacagt cataagtgcg gcgacgatag tcatgccccg cgcccaccgg
     3421 aaggagctga ctgggttgaa ggctctcaag ggcatcggtc gagatcccgg tgcctaatga
     3481 gtgagctaac ttacattaat tgcgttgcgc tcactgcccg ctttccagtc gggaaacctg
     3541 tcgtgccagc tgcattaatg aatcggccaa cgcgcgggga gaggcggttt gcgtattggg
     3601 cgccagggtg gtttttcttt tcaccagtga gacgggcaac agctgattgc ccttcaccgc
     3661 ctggccctga gagagttgca gcaagcggtc cacgctggtt tgccccagca ggcgaaaatc
     3721 ctgtttgatg gtggttaacg gcgggatata acatgagctg tcttcggtat cgtcgtatcc
     3781 cactaccgag atatccgcac caacgcgcag cccggactcg gtaatggcgc gcattgcgcc
     3841 cagcgccatc tgatcgttgg caaccagcat cgcagtggga acgatgccct cattcagcat
     3901 ttgcatggtt tgttgaaaac cggacatggc actccagtcg ccttcccgtt ccgctatcgg
     3961 ctgaatttga ttgcgagtga gatatttatg ccagccagcc agacgcagac gcgccgagac
     4021 agaacttaat gggcccgcta acagcgcgat ttgctggtga cccaatgcga ccagatgctc
     4081 cacgcccagt cgcgtaccgt cttcatggga gaaaataata ctgttgatgg gtgtctggtc
     4141 agagacatca agaaataacg ccggaacatt agtgcaggca gcttccacag caatggcatc
     4201 ctggtcatcc agcggatagt taatgatcag cccactgacg cgttgcgcga gaagattgtg
     4261 caccgccgct ttacaggctt cgacgccgct tcgttctacc atcgacacca ccacgctggc
     4321 acccagttga tcggcgcgag atttaatcgc cgcgacaatt tgcgacggcg cgtgcagggc
     4381 cagactggag gtggcaacgc caatcagcaa cgactgtttg cccgccagtt gttgtgccac
     4441 gcggttggga atgtaattca gctccgccat cgccgcttcc actttttccc gcgttttcgc
     4501 agaaacgtgg ctggcctggt tcaccacgcg ggaaacggtc tgataagaga caccggcata
     4561 ctctgcgaca tcgtataacg ttactggttt cacattcacc accctgaatt gactctcttc
     4621 cgggcgctat catgccatac cgcgaaaggt tttgcgccat tcgatggtgt ccgggatctc
     4681 gacgctctcc cttatgcgac tcctgcatta ggaagcagcc cagtagtagg ttgaggccgt
     4741 tgagcaccgc cgccgcaagg aatggtgcat gcaaggagat ggcgcccaac agtcccccgg
     4801 ccacggggcc tgccaccata cccacgccga aacaagcgct catgagcccg aagtggcgag
     4861 cccgatcttc cccatcggtg atgtcggcga tataggcgcc agcaaccgca cctgtggcgc
     4921 cggtgatgcc ggccacgatg cgtccggcgt agaggatcga gatctcgatc ccgcgaaatt
     4981 aatacgactc actatagggg aattgtgagc ggataacaat tcccctctag aaataatttt
     5041 gtttaacttt aagaaggaga tataccatga aacatcacca tcaccatcac aacactagta
     5101 gcaattccat gtcccctata ctaggttatt ggaaaattaa gggccttgtg caacccactc
     5161 gacttctttt ggaatatctt gaagaaaaat atgaagagca tttgtatgag cgcgatgaag
     5221 gtgataaatg gcgaaacaaa aagtttgaat tgggtttgga gtttcccaat cttccttatt
     5281 atattgatgg tgatgttaaa ttaacacagt ctatggccat catacgttat atagctgaca
     5341 agcacaacat gttgggtggt tgtccaaaag agcgtgcaga gatttcaatg cttgaaggag
     5401 cggttttgga tattagatac ggtgtttcga gaattgcata tagtaaagac tttgaaactc
     5461 tcaaagttga ttttcttagc aagctacctg aaatgctgaa aatgttcgaa gatcgtttat
     5521 gtcataaaac atatttaaat ggtgatcatg taacccatcc tgacttcatg ttgtatgacg
     5581 ctcttgatgt tgttttatac atggacccaa tgtgcctgga tgcgttccca aaattagttt
     5641 gttttaaaaa acgtattgaa gctatcccac aaattgataa gtacttgaaa tccagcaagt
     5701 atatagcatg gcctttgcag ggctggcaag ccacgtttgg tggtggcgac catcctccaa
     5761 ctagtggatc tggtggtggt ggcggatgga tgagcgagaa tctttatttt cagggcgcca
     5821 tggggatgcc actggagagc aaatgtacat catttcccca ggctttatgt gtccagtgga
     5881 aaaatgctta tgctctctgt tggttagact gtatcctgtc agctttggtg cactcggaag
     5941 agttaaagaa caccgtgact ggactgtgct cgaaggagga atctatattc tggcggttgc
     6001 ttacaaaata taatcaagca aatacacttc tatataccag tcaattgagt ggtgttaaag
     6061 atggagattg taaaaaactt acctcagaaa tatttgcaga gatagagacc tgtctgaatg
     6121 aagttagaga tgaaattttt attagccttc agccccagct tagatgcaca ttaggtgata
     6181 tggaaagccc tgtgtttgca tttcccctgc tcttaaaact agaaacccac attgaaaagc
     6241 tcttcctata ttctttttct tgggactttg aatgttcgca gtgtggacac caatatcaaa
     6301 acaggcatat gaagagtctg gtcaccttta caaatgtcat ccctgagtgg cacccactta
     6361 atgctgccca ttttggtcca tgtaacaatt gcaacagtaa atcacaaata agaaaaatgg
     6421 tattagaaaa agtatctccc atattcatgt tgcactttgt agaaggctta ccacagaatg
     6481 acttgcagca ctatgcattt cattttgaag gctgtcttta tcagataact tctgtaattc
     6541 agtatcgagc aaataatcat tttataacat ggattttaga tgctgatgga agttggctgg
     6601 aatgtgatga cttaaaaggc ccatgttctg aaaggcacaa gaaatttgaa gttcctgctt
     6661 cagagataca tattgttatt tgggaaagaa aaatatccca agtgacagat aaagaagctg
     6721 cctgccttcc actttgactc gagcaccacc accaccacca ctgagatccg gctgctaaca
     6781 aagcccgaaa ggaagctgag ttggctgctg ccaccgctga gcaataacta gcataacccc
     6841 ttggggcctc taaacgggtc ttgaggggtt ttttgctgaa aggaggaact atatccggat
//
