[The description below was written by a language model from this plasmid's Addgene catalogue record and the feature table of its GenBank file.]
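Description:
USPL1cat-pETM30 is a bacterial expression plasmid built on the pETM-30 backbone, a pET-type vector for T7-driven protein production in E. coli. It carries a ColE1/pBR322-family origin together with the bom region and the rop gene. Rop holds the plasmid at low copy number, which matches the catalogue's "low copy" designation even though the origin's generic annotation reads high-copy. Selection is by kanamycin through the aph(3')-Ia aminoglycoside phosphotransferase gene, and an f1 phage origin is also present. The catalogue gives a total size of about 6.9 kb, in close agreement with the 6900 bp sequence record.

The payload is a 912 bp fragment encoding the catalytic domain (residues 212–514) of human USPL1, also known as C13orf22, cloned between NcoI and XhoI sites that are both retained. Transcription runs from a T7 promoter fused to a lac operator, followed by the T7 gene 10 ribosome binding site, and ends at a T7 terminator. A plasmid-borne lacI gene supplies the repressor, so expression stays off until it is induced with IPTG in a host that provides T7 RNA polymerase. The reading frame begins with a 6xHis tag, then Schistosoma japonicum GST and a TEV protease recognition site just upstream of the insert. This allows affinity purification on nickel or glutathione resin and later removal of the tags by TEV cleavage. The feature table does not annotate the USPL1 segment itself, which lies in the gap after the TEV site. It also shows a second 6xHis coding stretch downstream of the insert, but the record does not say whether this is translated as part of the fusion. The stated purpose is recombinant production of the USPL1 catalytic domain, and the associated study characterises USPL1 as a SUMO isopeptidase.
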