Addgene plasmid #85768: USPL1cat-pETM30
Purpose: bacterial expression of USPL1 catalytic domain (aa 212-514) as His-GST-TEVsite fusion
Depositing lab: Frauke Melchior. Depositing organization: Universitaet Heidelberg. Publication: Ubiquitin-specific protease-like 1 (USPL1) is a SUMO isopeptidase with essential, non-catalytic functions. Schulz S, Chachami G, Kozaczkiewicz L, Winter U, Stankovic-Valentin N, Haas P, Hofmann K, Urlaub H, Ovaa H, Wittbrodt J, Meulmeester E, Melchior F. EMBO Rep. 2012 Oct;13(10):930-8. doi: 10.1038/embor.2012.125. Epub 2012 Aug 10. PubMed 22878415.
Backbone
  Vector backbone: pETM-30
  Backbone size w/o insert (bp): 5992
  Total vector size (bp): 6904
  Vector type: Bacterial Expression
Growth in bacteria
  Bacterial resistance: Kanamycin, 50 μg/mL
  Growth temperature: 37°C
  Growth strain: DH5alpha
  Copy number: Low Copy
Gene/Insert
  Gene/Insert name: USPL1, catalytic domain (aa 212-514) (alt name: C13orf22)
  Species: H. sapiens (human)
  Insert size (bp): 912
  Mutation: catalytic domain (aa 212-514)
  Entrez Gene: USPL1 (a.k.a. C13orf22, D13S106E, bA121O19.1)
  Promoter: T7-lac
  Tag / fusion protein: His (N terminal on insert); GST (N terminal on insert)
  Cloning method: Restriction Enzyme; 5′ cloning site NcoI (not destroyed); 3′ cloning site XhoI (not destroyed)
  Sequencing primers: 5′ T7; 3′ pET-RP
Terms and licenses: Academic/Nonprofit Terms; Industry Terms: Not Available to Industry
How to cite: USPL1cat-pETM30 was a gift from Frauke Melchior (Addgene plasmid # 85768 ; http://n2t.net/addgene:85768 ; RRID:Addgene_85768)
